Addgene plasmid #134698: pGEX-4T Syt1 C2AB(140) V304C
Purpose: Encodes cytoplasmic domain of synaptotagmin-1 for bacterial expression, purification, and labeling
Depositing lab: Edwin Chapman. Depositing organization: University of Wisconsin, Madison. Publication: Phosphatidylinositol 4,5-bisphosphate drives Ca(2+)-independent membrane penetration by the tandem C2 domain proteins synaptotagmin-1 and Doc2beta. Bradberry MM, Bao H, Lou X, Chapman ER. J Biol Chem. 2019 Jul 12;294(28):10942-10953. doi: 10.1074/jbc.RA119.007929. Epub 2019 May 30. PubMed 31147445.
Backbone
  Vector backbone: pGEX4T
  Backbone manufacturer: GE Healthcare
  Vector type: Bacterial Expression
Growth in bacteria
  Bacterial resistance: Ampicillin, 100 μg/mL
  Growth temperature: 37°C
  Growth strain: DH5alpha
  Copy number: High Copy
Gene/Insert
  Gene/Insert name: Synaptotagmin 1
  Species: R. norvegicus (rat)
  Mutation: V304C, C277A
  Entrez Gene: Syt1 (a.k.a. P65)
  Tag / fusion protein: GST (N terminal on insert)
  Cloning method: Restriction Enzyme; 5′ cloning site Unknown (unknown if destroyed); 3′ cloning site Unknown (unknown if destroyed)
Terms and licenses: Academic/Nonprofit Terms; Industry Terms: Not Available to Industry
How to cite: pGEX-4T Syt1 C2AB(140) V304C was a gift from Edwin Chapman (Addgene plasmid # 134698 ; http://n2t.net/addgene:134698 ; RRID:Addgene_134698)
