[The description below was written by a language model from this plasmid's Addgene catalogue record and pLannotate feature annotations shown in this document.]
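Description:
pGEX-4T Syt1 C2AB(140) V304C is a 5,815 bp bacterial expression plasmid built on the pGEX-4T backbone for producing a GST-tagged fragment of rat synaptotagmin-1 in E. coli. It replicates from a ColE1/pMB1-type origin, is listed as high copy, and is selected with ampicillin through the β-lactamase gene. Expression is driven by the hybrid tac promoter followed by a lac operator. The plasmid carries its own lacI repressor gene, so transcription stays repressed until it is induced with IPTG. The two sequence records, one from the depositor and one from repository sequencing, have the same length and feature order and differ mainly in their numbering start point. One annotates the lacI promoter as the stronger lacIq variant and the other as wild type. Small remnants of rop, bom, lacZα and an E. coli yciV fragment are backbone carry-over with no apparent role in the design.

The payload is a single open reading frame in which Schistosoma japonicum glutathione S-transferase is fused N-terminally, through a short linker, to an 846 bp Syt1 fragment. The annotation tool matched this fragment to the mouse protein, but the catalogue gives the species as rat. The construct name suggests that the fragment is the tandem C2A–C2B cytoplasmic region starting around residue 140, although the record does not define the boundaries or the cloning sites. Two substitutions are recorded, C277A and V304C. This pattern is consistent with removing a native cysteine and adding one at a chosen position for site-specific thiol labelling, in line with the stated purpose of expression, purification and labelling. The associated publication studies membrane penetration by tandem C2 domain proteins. GST allows affinity purification on glutathione resin.
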