Features (pLannotate 1.2.2; 17 found; start..end, strand, type, name):
      6..107     -  CDS            yciV (fragment): RNAAM_ECOLI - Also known as trpH From Escherichia coli (strain K12).
    183..211     +  promoter       tac promoter: strong E. coli promoter; hybrid between the trp and lac UV5 promoters
    219..235     +  protein_bind   lac operator: The lac repressor binds to the lac operator to inhibit transcription in E. coli. This inhibition can be relieved by adding lactose or isopropyl-β-D-thiogalactopyranoside (IPTG). lac repressor encoded by lacI
    258..911     +  CDS            GST26_SCHJA: Experimental evidence at protein level: Swiss-Prot protein existence level 1. GST isoenzymes appear to play a central role in the parasite detoxification system. Other functions are also suspected including a role in increasing the solubility of haematin in the parasite gut. From Schistosoma japonicum (Blood fluke).
    948..1793    +  CDS            Syt1 (fragment): SYT1_MOUSE - Experimental evidence at protein level: Swiss-Prot protein existence level 1. Calcium sensor that participates in triggering neurotransmitter release at the synapse (PubMed:11242035). May have a regulatory role in the membrane interactions during trafficking of synaptic vesicles at the active zone of the synapse (PubMed:7961887). It binds acidic phospholipids with a specificity that requires the presence of both an acidic head group and a diacyl backbone. A Ca(2+)- dependent interaction between synaptotagmin and putative receptors for activated protein kinase C has also been repor
   1832..1871    +  CDS            rop (fragment): Rop protein, which maintains plasmids at low copy number; rop
   1973..2013    +  misc_feature   bom (fragment): basis of mobility region from pBR322
   2118..2222    +  promoter       AmpR promoter: bla
   2223..3083    +  CDS            AmpR: β-lactamase; bla; confers resistance to ampicillin, carbenicillin, and related antibiotics
   3254..3842    +  rep_origin     ori: high-copy-number ColE1/pMB1/pBR322/pUC origin of replication
   4028..4079    -  misc_feature   bom (fragment): basis of mobility region from pBR322
   4086..4163    +  promoter       lacIq promoter: lacI (mutant); In the lacIq allele, a single base change in the promoter boosts expression of the lacI gene about 10-fold.
   4164..5246    +  CDS            lacI: lac repressor; lacI; The lac repressor binds to the lac operator to inhibit transcription in E. coli. This inhibition can be relieved by adding lactose or isopropyl-β-D-thiogalactopyranoside (IPTG).
   5259..5280    +  protein_bind   CAP binding site: CAP binding activates transcription in the presence of cAMP. E. coli catabolite activator protein
   5295..5325    +  promoter       lac promoter: promoter for the E. coli lac operon
   5333..5349    +  protein_bind   lac operator: The lac repressor binds to the lac operator to inhibit transcription in E. coli. This inhibition can be relieved by adding lactose or isopropyl-β-D-thiogalactopyranoside (IPTG). lac repressor encoded by lacI
   5369..5542    +  CDS            lacZα: LacZα fragment of β-galactosidase; lacZ fragment
>Addgene plasmid #134698 | pGEX-4T Syt1 C2AB(140) V304C | depositor full sequence | sequence record 258879 | pGEX-4T Syt1 C2AB(140) V304C sequence 5815 bps
ACGTTATCGACTGCACGGTGCACCAATGCTTCTGGCGTCAGGCAGCCATCGGAAGCTGTGGTATGGCTGT
GCAGGTCGTAAATCACTGCATAATTCGTGTCGCTCAAGGCGCACTCCCGTTCTGGATAATGTTTTTTGCG
CCGACATCATAACGGTTCTGGCAAATATTCTGAAATGAGCTGTTGACAATTAATCATCGGCTCGTATAAT
GTGTGGAATTGTGAGCGGATAACAATTTCACACAGGAAACAGTATTCATGTCCCCTATACTAGGTTATTG
GAAAATTAAGGGCCTTGTGCAACCCACTCGACTTCTTTTGGAATATCTTGAAGAAAAATATGAAGAGCAT
TTGTATGAGCGCGATGAAGGTGATAAATGGCGAAACAAAAAGTTTGAATTGGGTTTGGAGTTTCCCAATC
TTCCTTATTATATTGATGGTGATGTTAAATTAACACAGTCTATGGCCATCATACGTTATATAGCTGACAA
GCACAACATGTTGGGTGGTTGTCCAAAAGAGCGTGCAGAGATTTCAATGCTTGAAGGAGCGGTTTTGGAT
ATTAGATACGGTGTTTCGAGAATTGCATATAGTAAAGACTTTGAAACTCTCAAAGTTGATTTTCTTAGCA
AGCTACCTGAAATGCTGAAAATGTTCGAAGATCGTTTATGTCATAAAACATATTTAAATGGTGATCATGT
AACCCATCCTGACTTCATGTTGTATGACGCTCTTGATGTTGTTTTATACATGGACCCAATGTGCCTGGAT
GCGTTCCCAAAATTAGTTTGTTTTAAAAAACGTATTGAAGCTATCCCACAAATTGATAAGTACTTGAAAT
CCAGCAAGTATATAGCATGGCCTTTGCAGGGCTGGCAAGCCACGTTTGGTGGTGGCGACCATCCTCCAAA
ATCGGATCTGGTTCCGCGTGGATCCGGATCTGGATCTGAGAAACTGGGAAAGCTCCAATATTCACTGGAC
TATGACTTCCAGAATAACCAGCTGTTGGTGGGAATCATCCAGGCTGCTGAACTGCCCGCCCTGGACATGG
GGGGTACATCCGATCCATACGTCAAAGTCTTCCTGCTGCCTGACAAAAAGAAGAAATTTGAGACTAAAGT
CCACCGGAAAACCCTCAATCCAGTCTTCAATGAACAATTTACTTTCAAGGTACCCTACTCGGAATTAGGT
GGCAAAACCCTGGTGATGGCTGTGTATGACTTTGATCGCTTCTCCAAGCACGACATCATCGGAGAGTTCA
AAGTTCCTATGAACACCGTGGATTTTGGCCATGTGACCGAGGAGTGGCGTGATCTCCAGAGCGCTGAGAA
AGAAGAGCAAGAGAAACTGGGTGACATCGCCTTCTCCCTCCGCTACGTCCCTACTGCCGGCAAACTGACT
GTTGTCATTCTGGAAGCCAAGAACCTGAAGAAGATGGATTGTGGTGGCTTATCTGATCCCTACGTGAAGA
TTCACCTGATGCAGAACGGTAAGAGGCTGAAGAAGAAAAAGACGACGATTAAGAAGAACACACTCAACCC
CTACTACAACGAGTCCTTCAGCTTTGAAGTTCCGTTCGAGCAAATCCAGAAAGTGCAAGTGGTGGTAACT
GTTTTGGACTATGACAAGATTGGCAAGAACGACGCCATCGGCAAAGTCTTCGTTGGTTACAACAGCACTG
GGGCGGAGCTGCGACACTGGTCAGACATGCTGGCCAACCCCCGGCGACCCATCGCACAGTGGCACACTCT
GCAGGTAGAGGAGGAGGTTGATGCCATGCTGGCTGTCAAGAAGTAAGAATTCATCGGGCCGCATCGTGAC
TGACTGACGATCTGCCTCGCGCGTTTCGGTGATGACGGTGAAAACCTCTGACACATGCAGCTCCCGGAGA
CGGTCACAGCTTGTCTGTAAGCGGATGCCGGGAGCAGACAAGCCCGTCAGGGCGCGTCAGCGGGTGTTGG
CGGGTGTCGGGGCGCAGCCATGACCCAGTCACGTAGCGATAGCGGAGTGTATAATTCTTGAAGACGAAAG
GGCCTCGTGATACGCCTATTTTTATAGGTTAATGTCATGATAATAATGGTTTCTTAGACGTCAGGTGGCA
CTTTTCGGGGAAATGTGCGCGGAACCCCTATTTGTTTATTTTTCTAAATACATTCAAATATGTATCCGCT
CATGAGACAATAACCCTGATAAATGCTTCAATAATATTGAAAAAGGAAGAGTATGAGTATTCAACATTTC
CGTGTCGCCCTTATTCCCTTTTTTGCGGCATTTTGCCTTCCTGTTTTTGCTCACCCAGAAACGCTGGTGA
AAGTAAAAGATGCTGAAGATCAGTTGGGTGCACGAGTGGGTTACATCGAACTGGATCTCAACAGCGGTAA
GATCCTTGAGAGTTTTCGCCCCGAAGAACGTTTTCCAATGATGAGCACTTTTAAAGTTCTGCTATGTGGC
GCGGTATTATCCCGTGTTGACGCCGGGCAAGAGCAACTCGGTCGCCGCATACACTATTCTCAGAATGACT
TGGTTGAGTACTCACCAGTCACAGAAAAGCATCTTACGGATGGCATGACAGTAAGAGAATTATGCAGTGC
TGCCATAACCATGAGTGATAACACTGCGGCCAACTTACTTCTGACAACGATCGGAGGACCGAAGGAGCTA
ACCGCTTTTTTGCACAACATGGGGGATCATGTAACTCGCCTTGATCGTTGGGAACCGGAGCTGAATGAAG
CCATACCAAACGACGAGCGTGACACCACGATGCCTGCAGCAATGGCAACAACGTTGCGCAAACTATTAAC
TGGCGAACTACTTACTCTAGCTTCCCGGCAACAATTAATAGACTGGATGGAGGCGGATAAAGTTGCAGGA
CCACTTCTGCGCTCGGCCCTTCCGGCTGGCTGGTTTATTGCTGATAAATCTGGAGCCGGTGAGCGTGGGT
CTCGCGGTATCATTGCAGCACTGGGGCCAGATGGTAAGCCCTCCCGTATCGTAGTTATCTACACGACGGG
GAGTCAGGCAACTATGGATGAACGAAATAGACAGATCGCTGAGATAGGTGCCTCACTGATTAAGCATTGG
TAACTGTCAGACCAAGTTTACTCATATATACTTTAGATTGATTTAAAACTTCATTTTTAATTTAAAAGGA
TCTAGGTGAAGATCCTTTTTGATAATCTCATGACCAAAATCCCTTAACGTGAGTTTTCGTTCCACTGAGC
GTCAGACCCCGTAGAAAAGATCAAAGGATCTTCTTGAGATCCTTTTTTTCTGCGCGTAATCTGCTGCTTG
CAAACAAAAAAACCACCGCTACCAGCGGTGGTTTGTTTGCCGGATCAAGAGCTACCAACTCTTTTTCCGA
AGGTAACTGGCTTCAGCAGAGCGCAGATACCAAATACTGTCCTTCTAGTGTAGCCGTAGTTAGGCCACCA
CTTCAAGAACTCTGTAGCACCGCCTACATACCTCGCTCTGCTAATCCTGTTACCAGTGGCTGCTGCCAGT
GGCGATAAGTCGTGTCTTACCGGGTTGGACTCAAGACGATAGTTACCGGATAAGGCGCAGCGGTCGGGCT
GAACGGGGGGTTCGTGCACACAGCCCAGCTTGGAGCGAACGACCTACACCGAACTGAGATACCTACAGCG
TGAGCTATGAGAAAGCGCCACGCTTCCCGAAGGGAGAAAGGCGGACAGGTATCCGGTAAGCGGCAGGGTC
GGAACAGGAGAGCGCACGAGGGAGCTTCCAGGGGGAAACGCCTGGTATCTTTATAGTCCTGTCGGGTTTC
GCCACCTCTGACTTGAGCGTCGATTTTTGTGATGCTCGTCAGGGGGGCGGAGCCTATGGAAAAACGCCAG
CAACGCGGCCTTTTTACGGTTCCTGGCCTTTTGCTGGCCTTTTGCTCACATGTTCTTTCCTGCGTTATCC
CCTGATTCTGTGGATAACCGTATTACCGCCTTTGAGTGAGCTGATACCGCTCGCCGCAGCCGAACGACCG
AGCGCAGCGAGTCAGTGAGCGAGGAAGCGGAAGAGCGCCTGATGCGGTATTTTCTCCTTACGCATCTGTG
CGGTATTTCACACCGCATAAATTCCGACACCATCGAATGGTGCAAAACCTTTCGCGGTATGGCATGATAG
CGCCCGGAAGAGAGTCAATTCAGGGTGGTGAATGTGAAACCAGTAACGTTATACGATGTCGCAGAGTATG
CCGGTGTCTCTTATCAGACCGTTTCCCGCGTGGTGAACCAGGCCAGCCACGTTTCTGCGAAAACGCGGGA
AAAAGTGGAAGCGGCGATGGCGGAGCTGAATTACATTCCCAACCGCGTGGCACAACAACTGGCGGGCAAA
CAGTCGTTGCTGATTGGCGTTGCCACCTCCAGTCTGGCCCTGCACGCGCCGTCGCAAATTGTCGCGGCGA
TTAAATCTCGCGCCGATCAACTGGGTGCCAGCGTGGTGGTGTCGATGGTAGAACGAAGCGGCGTCGAAGC
CTGTAAAGCGGCGGTGCACAATCTTCTCGCGCAACGCGTCAGTGGGCTGATCATTAACTATCCGCTGGAT
GACCAGGATGCCATTGCTGTGGAAGCTGCCTGCACTAATGTTCCGGCGTTATTTCTTGATGTCTCTGACC
AGACACCCATCAACAGTATTATTTTCTCCCATGAAGACGGTACGCGACTGGGCGTGGAGCATCTGGTCGC
ATTGGGTCACCAGCAAATCGCGCTGTTAGCGGGCCCATTAAGTTCTGTCTCGGCGCGTCTGCGTCTGGCT
GGCTGGCATAAATATCTCACTCGCAATCAAATTCAGCCGATAGCGGAACGGGAAGGCGACTGGAGTGCCA
TGTCCGGTTTTCAACAAACCATGCAAATGCTGAATGAGGGCATCGTTCCCACTGCGATGCTGGTTGCCAA
CGATCAGATGGCGCTGGGCGCAATGCGCGCCATTACCGAGTCCGGGCTGCGCGTTGGTGCGGATATCTCG
GTAGTGGGATACGACGATACCGAAGACAGCTCATGTTATATCCCGCCGTTAACCACCATCAAACAGGATT
TTCGCCTGCTGGGGCAAACCAGCGTGGACCGCTTGCTGCAACTCTCTCAGGGCCAGGCGGTGAAGGGCAA
TCAGCTGTTGCCCGTCTCACTGGTGAAAAGAAAAACCACCCTGGCGCCCAATACGCAAACCGCCTCTCCC
CGCGCGTTGGCCGATTCATTAATGCAGCTGGCACGACAGGTTTCCCGACTGGAAAGCGGGCAGTGAGCGC
AACGCAATTAATGTGAGTTAGCTCACTCATTAGGCACCCCAGGCTTTACACTTTATGCTTCCGGCTCGTA
TGTTGTGTGGAATTGTGAGCGGATAACAATTTCACACAGGAAACAGCTATGACCATGATTACGGATTCAC
TGGCCGTCGTTTTACAACGTCGTGACTGGGAAAACCCTGGCGTTACCCAACTTAATCGCCTTGCAGCACA
TCCCCCTTTCGCCAGCTGGCGTAATAGCGAAGAGGCCCGCACCGATCGCCCTTCCCAACAGTTGCGCAGC
CTGAATGGCGAATGGCGCTTTGCCTGGTTTCCGGCACCAGAAGCGGTGCCGGAAAGCTGGCTGGAGTGCG
ATCTTCCTGAGGCCGATACTGTCGTCGTCCCCTCAAACTGGCAGATGCACGGTTACGATGCGCCCATCTA
CACCAACGTAACCTATCCCATTACGGTCAATCCGCCGTTTGTTCCCACGGAGAATCCGACGGGTTGTTAC
TCGCTCACATTTAATGTTGATGAAAGCTGGCTACAGGAAGGCCAGACGCGAATTATTTTTGATGGCGTTG
GAATT
