Features (pLannotate 1.2.2; 17 found; start..end, strand, type, name):
      1..29      +  promoter       tac promoter: strong E. coli promoter; hybrid between the trp and lac UV5 promoters
     37..53      +  protein_bind   lac operator: The lac repressor binds to the lac operator to inhibit transcription in E. coli. This inhibition can be relieved by adding lactose or isopropyl-β-D-thiogalactopyranoside (IPTG). lac repressor encoded by lacI
     76..729     +  CDS            GST26_SCHJA: Experimental evidence at protein level: Swiss-Prot protein existence level 1. GST isoenzymes appear to play a central role in the parasite detoxification system. Other functions are also suspected including a role in increasing the solubility of haematin in the parasite gut. From Schistosoma japonicum (Blood fluke).
    766..1611    +  CDS            Syt1 (fragment): SYT1_MOUSE - Experimental evidence at protein level: Swiss-Prot protein existence level 1. Calcium sensor that participates in triggering neurotransmitter release at the synapse (PubMed:11242035). May have a regulatory role in the membrane interactions during trafficking of synaptic vesicles at the active zone of the synapse (PubMed:7961887). It binds acidic phospholipids with a specificity that requires the presence of both an acidic head group and a diacyl backbone. A Ca(2+)- dependent interaction between synaptotagmin and putative receptors for activated protein kinase C has also been repor
   1650..1689    +  CDS            rop (fragment): Rop protein, which maintains plasmids at low copy number; rop
   1791..1831    +  misc_feature   bom (fragment): basis of mobility region from pBR322
   1936..2040    +  promoter       AmpR promoter: bla
   2041..2901    +  CDS            AmpR: β-lactamase; bla; confers resistance to ampicillin, carbenicillin, and related antibiotics
   3072..3660    +  rep_origin     ori: high-copy-number ColE1/pMB1/pBR322/pUC origin of replication
   3846..3897    -  misc_feature   bom (fragment): basis of mobility region from pBR322
   3904..3981    +  promoter       lacI promoter: lacI
   3982..5064    +  CDS            lacI: lac repressor; lacI; The lac repressor binds to the lac operator to inhibit transcription in E. coli. This inhibition can be relieved by adding lactose or isopropyl-β-D-thiogalactopyranoside (IPTG).
   5077..5098    +  protein_bind   CAP binding site: CAP binding activates transcription in the presence of cAMP. E. coli catabolite activator protein
   5113..5143    +  promoter       lac promoter: promoter for the E. coli lac operon
   5151..5167    +  protein_bind   lac operator: The lac repressor binds to the lac operator to inhibit transcription in E. coli. This inhibition can be relieved by adding lactose or isopropyl-β-D-thiogalactopyranoside (IPTG). lac repressor encoded by lacI
   5187..5360    +  CDS            lacZα: LacZα fragment of β-galactosidase; lacZ fragment
   5624..5740    -  CDS            yciV (fragment): RNAAM_ECOLI - Also known as trpH From Escherichia coli (strain K12).
>Addgene plasmid #134698 | pGEX-4T Syt1 C2AB(140) V304C | addgene full sequence | sequence record 317169 | Addgene NGS Result
TTGACAATTAATCATCGGCTCGTATAATGTGTGGAATTGTGAGCGGATAACAATTTCACACAGGAAACAG
TATTCATGTCCCCTATACTAGGTTATTGGAAAATTAAGGGCCTTGTGCAACCCACTCGACTTCTTTTGGA
ATATCTTGAAGAAAAATATGAAGAGCATTTGTATGAGCGCGATGAAGGTGATAAATGGCGAAACAAAAAG
TTTGAATTGGGTTTGGAGTTTCCCAATCTTCCTTATTATATTGATGGTGATGTTAAATTAACACAGTCTA
TGGCCATCATACGTTATATAGCTGACAAGCACAACATGTTGGGTGGTTGTCCAAAAGAGCGTGCAGAGAT
TTCAATGCTTGAAGGAGCGGTTTTGGATATTAGATACGGTGTTTCGAGAATTGCATATAGTAAAGACTTT
GAAACTCTCAAAGTTGATTTTCTTAGCAAGCTACCTGAAATGCTGAAAATGTTCGAAGATCGTTTATGTC
ATAAAACATATTTAAATGGTGATCATGTAACCCATCCTGACTTCATGTTGTATGACGCTCTTGATGTTGT
TTTATACATGGACCCAATGTGCCTGGATGCGTTCCCAAAATTAGTTTGTTTTAAAAAACGTATTGAAGCT
ATCCCACAAATTGATAAGTACTTGAAATCCAGCAAGTATATAGCATGGCCTTTGCAGGGCTGGCAAGCCA
CGTTTGGTGGTGGCGACCATCCTCCAAAATCGGATCTGGTTCCGCGTGGATCCGGATCTGGATCTGAGAA
ACTGGGAAAGCTCCAATATTCACTGGACTATGACTTCCAGAATAACCAGCTGTTGGTGGGAATCATCCAG
GCTGCTGAACTGCCCGCCCTGGACATGGGGGGTACATCCGATCCATACGTCAAAGTCTTCCTGCTGCCTG
ACAAAAAGAAGAAATTTGAGACTAAAGTCCACCGGAAAACCCTCAATCCAGTCTTCAATGAACAATTTAC
TTTCAAGGTACCCTACTCGGAATTAGGTGGCAAAACCCTGGTGATGGCTGTGTATGACTTTGATCGCTTC
TCCAAGCACGACATCATCGGAGAGTTCAAAGTTCCTATGAACACCGTGGATTTTGGCCATGTGACCGAGG
AGTGGCGCGATCTCCAGAGCGCTGAGAAAGAAGAGCAAGAGAAACTGGGTGACATCGCCTTCTCCCTCCG
CTACGTCCCTACTGCCGGCAAACTGACTGTTGTCATTCTGGAAGCCAAGAACCTGAAGAAGATGGATTGT
GGTGGCTTATCTGATCCCTACGTGAAGATTCACCTGATGCAGAACGGTAAGAGGCTGAAGAAGAAAAAGA
CGACGATTAAGAAGAACACACTCAACCCCTACTACAACGAGTCCTTCAGCTTTGAAGTTCCGTTCGAGCA
AATCCAGAAAGTGCAAGTGGTGGTAACTGTTTTGGACTATGACAAGATTGGCAAGAACGACGCCATCGGA
AAAGTCTTCGTTGGTTACAACAGCACTGGGGCGGAGCTGCGACACTGGTCAGACATGCTGGCCAACCCCC
GGCGACCCATCGCACAGTGGCACACTCTGCAGGTAGAGGAGGAGGTTGATGCCATGCTGGCTGTCAAGAA
GTAAGAATTCATCGGGCCGCATCGTGACTGACTGACGATCTGCCTCGCGCGTTTCGGTGATGACGGTGAA
AACCTCTGACACATGCAGCTCCCGGAGACGGTCACAGCTTGTCTGTAAGCGGATGCCGGGAGCAGACAAG
CCCGTCAGGGCGCGTCAGCGGGTGTTGGCGGGTGTCGGGGCGCAGCCATGACCCAGTCACGTAGCGATAG
CGGAGTGTATAATTCTTGAAGACGAAAGGGCCTCGTGATACGCCTATTTTTATAGGTTAATGTCATGATA
ATAATGGTTTCTTAGACGTCAGGTGGCACTTTTCGGGGAAATGTGCGCGGAACCCCTATTTGTTTATTTT
TCTAAATACATTCAAATATGTATCCGCTCATGAGACAATAACCCTGATAAATGCTTCAATAATATTGAAA
AAGGAAGAGTATGAGTATTCAACATTTCCGTGTCGCCCTTATTCCCTTTTTTGCGGCATTTTGCCTTCCT
GTTTTTGCTCACCCAGAAACGCTGGTGAAAGTAAAAGATGCTGAAGATCAGTTGGGTGCACGAGTGGGTT
ACATCGAACTGGATCTCAACAGCGGTAAGATCCTTGAGAGTTTTCGCCCCGAAGAACGTTTTCCAATGAT
GAGCACTTTTAAAGTTCTGCTATGTGGCGCGGTATTATCCCGTGTTGACGCCGGGCAAGAGCAACTCGGT
CGCCGCATACACTATTCTCAGAATGACTTGGTTGAGTACTCACCAGTCACAGAAAAGCATCTTACGGATG
GCATGACAGTAAGAGAATTATGCAGTGCTGCCATAACCATGAGTGATAACACTGCGGCCAACTTACTTCT
GACAACGATCGGAGGACCGAAGGAGCTAACCGCTTTTTTGCACAACATGGGGGATCATGTAACTCGCCTT
GATCGTTGGGAACCGGAGCTGAATGAAGCCATACCAAACGACGAGCGTGACACCACGATGCCTGCAGCAA
TGGCAACAACGTTGCGCAAACTATTAACTGGCGAACTACTTACTCTAGCTTCCCGGCAACAATTAATAGA
CTGGATGGAGGCGGATAAAGTTGCAGGACCACTTCTGCGCTCGGCCCTTCCGGCTGGCTGGTTTATTGCT
GATAAATCTGGAGCCGGTGAGCGTGGGTCTCGCGGTATCATTGCAGCACTGGGGCCAGATGGTAAGCCCT
CCCGTATCGTAGTTATCTACACGACGGGGAGTCAGGCAACTATGGATGAACGAAATAGACAGATCGCTGA
GATAGGTGCCTCACTGATTAAGCATTGGTAACTGTCAGACCAAGTTTACTCATATATACTTTAGATTGAT
TTAAAACTTCATTTTTAATTTAAAAGGATCTAGGTGAAGATCCTTTTTGATAATCTCATGACCAAAATCC
CTTAACGTGAGTTTTCGTTCCACTGAGCGTCAGACCCCGTAGAAAAGATCAAAGGATCTTCTTGAGATCC
TTTTTTTCTGCGCGTAATCTGCTGCTTGCAAACAAAAAAACCACCGCTACCAGCGGTGGTTTGTTTGCCG
GATCAAGAGCTACCAACTCTTTTTCCGAAGGTAACTGGCTTCAGCAGAGCGCAGATACCAAATACTGTCC
TTCTAGTGTAGCCGTAGTTAGGCCACCACTTCAAGAACTCTGTAGCACCGCCTACATACCTCGCTCTGCT
AATCCTGTTACCAGTGGCTGCTGCCAGTGGCGATAAGTCGTGTCTTACCGGGTTGGACTCAAGACGATAG
TTACCGGATAAGGCGCAGCGGTCGGGCTGAACGGGGGGTTCGTGCACACAGCCCAGCTTGGAGCGAACGA
CCTACACCGAACTGAGATACCTACAGCGTGAGCTATGAGAAAGCGCCACGCTTCCCGAAGGGAGAAAGGC
GGACAGGTATCCGGTAAGCGGCAGGGTCGGAACAGGAGAGCGCACGAGGGAGCTTCCAGGGGGAAACGCC
TGGTATCTTTATAGTCCTGTCGGGTTTCGCCACCTCTGACTTGAGCGTCGATTTTTGTGATGCTCGTCAG
GGGGGCGGAGCCTATGGAAAAACGCCAGCAACGCGGCCTTTTTACGGTTCCTGGCCTTTTGCTGGCCTTT
TGCTCACATGTTCTTTCCTGCGTTATCCCCTGATTCTGTGGATAACCGTATTACCGCCTTTGAGTGAGCT
GATACCGCTCGCCGCAGCCGAACGACCGAGCGCAGCGAGTCAGTGAGCGAGGAAGCGGAAGAGCGCCTGA
TGCGGTATTTTCTCCTTACGCATCTGTGCGGTATTTCACACCGCATAAATTCCGACACCATCGAATGGCG
CAAAACCTTTCGCGGTATGGCATGATAGCGCCCGGAAGAGAGTCAATTCAGGGTGGTGAATGTGAAACCA
GTAACGTTATACGATGTCGCAGAGTATGCCGGTGTCTCTTATCAGACCGTTTCCCGCGTGGTGAACCAGG
CCAGCCACGTTTCTGCGAAAACGCGGGAAAAAGTGGAAGCGGCGATGGCGGAGCTGAATTACATTCCCAA
CCGCGTGGCACAACAACTGGCGGGCAAACAGTCGTTGCTGATTGGCGTTGCCACCTCCAGTCTGGCCCTG
CACGCGCCGTCGCAAATTGTCGCGGCGATTAAATCTCGCGCCGATCAACTGGGTGCCAGCGTGGTGGTGT
CGATGGTAGAACGAAGCGGCGTCGAAGCCTGTAAAGCGGCGGTGCACAATCTTCTCGCGCAACGCGTCAG
TGGGCTGATCATTAACTATCCGCTGGATGACCAGGATGCCATTGCTGTGGAAGCTGCCTGCACTAATGTT
CCGGCGTTATTTCTTGATGTCTCTGACCAGACACCCATCAACAGTATTATTTTCTCCCATGAAGACGGTA
CGCGACTGGGCGTGGAGCATCTGGTCGCATTGGGTCACCAGCAAATCGCGCTGTTAGCGGGCCCATTAAG
TTCTGTCTCGGCGCGTCTGCGTCTGGCTGGCTGGCATAAATATCTCACTCGCAATCAAATTCAGCCGATA
GCGGAACGGGAAGGCGACTGGAGTGCCATGTCCGGTTTTCAACAAACCATGCAAATGCTGAATGAGGGCA
TCGTTCCCACTGCGATGCTGGTTGCCAACGATCAGATGGCGCTGGGCGCAATGCGCGCCATTACCGAGTC
CGGGCTGCGCGTTGGTGCGGATATCTCGGTAGTGGGATACGACGATACCGAAGACAGCTCATGTTATATC
CCGCCGTTAACCACCATCAAACAGGATTTTCGCCTGCTGGGGCAAACCAGCGTGGACCGCTTGCTGCAAC
TCTCTCAGGGCCAGGCGGTGAAGGGCAATCAGCTGTTGCCCGTCTCACTGGTGAAAAGAAAAACCACCCT
GGCGCCCAATACGCAAACCGCCTCTCCCCGCGCGTTGGCCGATTCATTAATGCAGCTGGCACGACAGGTT
TCCCGACTGGAAAGCGGGCAGTGAGCGCAACGCAATTAATGTAAGTTAGCTCACTCATTAGGCACCCCAG
GCTTTACACTTTATGCTTCCGGCTCGTATGTTGTGTGGAATTGTGAGCGGATAACAATTTCACACAGGAA
ACAGCTATGACCATGATTACGGATTCACTGGCCGTCGTTTTACAACGTCGTGACTGGGAAAACCCTGGCG
TTACCCAACTTAATCGCCTTGCAGCACATCCCCCTTTCGCCAGCTGGCGTAATAGCGAAGAGGCCCGCAC
CGATCGCCCTTCCCAACAGTTGCGCAGCCTGAATGGCGAATGGCGCTTTGCCTGGTTTCCGGCACCAGAA
GCGGTGCCGGAAAGCTGGCTGGAGTGCGATCTTCCTGAGGCCGATACTGTCGTCGTCCCCTCAAACTGGC
AGATGCACGGTTACGATGCGCCCATCTACACCAACGTGACCTATCCCATTACGGTCAATCCGCCGTTTGT
TCCCACGGAGAATCCGACGGGTTGTTACTCGCTCACATTTAATGTTGATGAAAGCTGGCTACAGGAAGGC
CAGACGCGAATTATTTTTGATGGCGTTGGAATTAGCTTATCGACTGCACGGTGCACCAATGCTTCTGGCG
TCAGGCAGCCATCGGAAGCTGTGGTATGGCTGTGCAGGTCGTAAATCACTGCATAATTCGTGTCGCTCAA
GGCGCACTCCCGTTCTGGATAATGTTTTTTGCGCCGACATCATAACGGTTCTGGCAAATATTCTGAAATG
AGCTG
